>Addgene plasmid #55379 | mCerulean-Keratin-17 | addgene full sequence | sequence record 478928 | Addgene NGS Result
AACAACTCCGCCCCATTGACGCAAATGGGCGGTAGGCGTGTACGGTGGGAGGTCTATATAAGCAGAGCTG
GTTTAGTGAACCGTCAGATCCGCTAGCACCATGAGCTTCACCACTCGCTCCACCTTCTCCACCAACTACC
GGTCCCTGGGCTCTGTCCAGGCGCCCAGCTACGGCGCCCGGCCGGTCAGCAGCGCGGCCAGCGTCTATGC
AGGCGCTGGGGGCTCTGGTTCCCGGATCTCCGTGTCCCGCTCCACCAGCTTCAGGGGCGGCATGGGGTCC
GGGGGCCTGGCCACCGGGATAGCCGGGGGTCTGGCAGGAATGGGAGGCATCCAGAACGAGAAGGAGACCA
TGCAAAGCCTGAACGACCGCCTGGCCTCTTACCTGGACAGAGTGAGGAGCCTGGAGACCGAGAACCGGAG
GCTGGAGAGCAAAATCCGGGAGCACTTGGAGAAGAAGGGACCCCAGGTCAGAGACTGGAGCCATTACTTC
AAGATCATCGAGGACCTGAGGGCTCAGATCTTCGCAAATACTGTGGACAATGCCCGCATCGTTCTGCAGA
TTGACAATGCCCGTCTTGCTGCTGATGACTTTAGAGTCAAGTATGAGACAGAGCTGGCCATGCGCCAGTC
TGTGGAGAACGACATCCATGGGCTCCGCAAGGTCATTGATGACACCAATATCACACGACTGCAGCTGGAG
ACAGAGATCGAGGCTCTCAAGGAGGAGCTGCTCTTCATGAAGAAGAACCACGAAGAGGAAGTAAAAGGCC
TACAAGCCCAGATTGCCAGCTCTGGGTTGACCGTGGAGGTAGATGCCCCCAAATCTCAGGACCTCGCCAA
GATCATGGCAGACATCCGGGCCCAATATGACGAGCTGGCTCGGAAGAACCGAGAGGAGCTAGACAAGTAC
TGGTCTCAGCAGATTGAGGAGAGCACCACAGTGCTCACCACACAGTCTGCTGAGGTTGGAGCTGCTGAGA
CGACGCTCACAGAGCTGAGACGTACAGTCCAGTCCTTGGAGATCGACCTGGACTCCATGAGAAATCTGAA
GGCCAGCTTGGAGAACAGCCTGAGGGAGGTGGAGGCCCGCTACGCCCTACAGATGGAGCAGCTCAACGGG
ATCCTGCTGCACCTTGAGTCAGAGCTGGCACAGACCCGGGCAGAGGGACAGCGCCAGGCCCAGGAGTATG
AGGCCCTGCTGAACATCAAGGTCAAGCTGGAGGCTGAGATCGCCACCTACCGCCGCCTGCTGGAAGATGG
CGAGGACTTTAATCTTGGTGATGCCTTGGACAGCAGCAACTCCATGCAAACCATCCAAAAGACCACCACC
CGCCGGATAGTGGATGGCAAAGTGGTGTCTGAGACCAATGACACCAAAGTTCTGAGGCATCGAATTCTGC
AGTCGACGGTACCGCGGGCCCGGGATCCACCGGTCGCCACCATGGTGAGCAAGGGCGAGGAGCTGTTCAC
CGGGGTGGTGCCCATCCTGGTCGAGCTGGACGGCGACGTAAACGGCCACAAGTTCAGCGTGTCCGGCGAG
GGCGAGGGCGATGCCACCTACGGCAAGCTGACCCTGAAGTTCATCTGCACCACCGGCAAGCTGCCCGTGC
CCTGGCCCACCCTCGTGACCACCCTGACCTGGGGCGTGCAGTGCTTCGCCCGCTACCCCGACCACATGAA
GCAGCACGACTTCTTCAAGTCCGCCATGCCCGAAGGCTACGTCCAGGAGCGCACCATCTTCTTCAAGGAC
GACGGCAACTACAAGACCCGCGCCGAGGTGAAGTTCGAGGGCGACACCCTGGTGAACCGCATCGAGCTGA
AGGGCATCGACTTCAAGGAGGACGGCAACATCCTGGGGCACAAGCTGGAGTACAACGCCATCAGCGACAA
CGTCTATATCACCGCCGACAAGCAGAAGAACGGCATCAAGGCCAACTTCAAGATCCGCCACAACATCGAG
GACGGCAGCGTGCAGCTCGCCGACCACTACCAGCAGAACACCCCCATCGGCGACGGCCCCGTGCTGCTGC
CCGACAACCACTACCTGAGCACCCAGTCCAAGCTGAGCAAAGACCCCAACGAGAAGCGCGATCACATGGT
CCTGCTGGAGTTCGTGACCGCCGCCGGGATCACTCTCGGCATGGACGAGCTGTACAAGTAAAGCGGCCGC
GACTCTAGATCATAATCAGCCATACCACATTTGTAGAGGTTTTACTTGCTTTAAAAAACCTCCCACACCT
CCCCCTGAACCTGAAACATAAAATGAATGCAATTGTTGTTGTTAACTTGTTTATTGCAGCTTATAATGGT
TACAAATAAAGCAATAGCATCACAAATTTCACAAATAAAGCATTTTTTTCACTGCATTCTAGTTGTGGTT
TGTCCAAACTCATCAATGTATCTTAAGGCGTAAATTGTAAGCGTTAATATTTTGTTAAAATTCGCGTTAA
ATTTTTGTTAAATCAGCTCATTTTTTAACCAATAGGCCGAAATCGGCAAAATCCCTTATAAATCAAAAGA
ATAGACCGAGATAGGGT
[37 nt withheld, positions 2538-2574]
AAAGAACGTGGACTCCAACGTCAAAGG
[49 nt withheld, positions 2602-2650]
T
[91 nt withheld, positions 2652-2742]
G
[124 nt withheld, positions 2744-2867]
CAGGTGGCACTTTTCGGGGAAATGTGCGCGGAACCCCTATTTGTTTATTTTTCTAAATACATTCAAATAT
GTATCCGCTCATGAGACAATAACCCTGATAAATGCTTCAATAATATTGAAAAAGGAAGAGTCCTGAGGCG
GAAAGAACCAGCTGTGGAATGTGTGTCAGTTAGGGTGTGGAAAGTCCCCAGGCTCCCCAGCAGGCAGAAG
TATGCAAAGCATGCATCTCAATTAGTCAGCAACCAGGTGTGGAAAGTCCCCAGGCTCCCCAGCAGGCAGA
AGTATGCAAAGCATGCATCTCAATTAGTCAGCAACCATAGTCCCGCCCCTAACTCCGCCCATCCCGCCCC
TAACTCCGCCCAGTTCCGCCCATTCTCCGCCCCATGGCTGACTAATTTTTTTTATTTATGCAGAGGCCGA
GGCCGCCTCGGCCTCTGAGCTATTCCAGAAGTAGTGAGGAGGCTTTTTTGGAGGCCTAGGCTTTTGCAAA
GATCGATCAAGAGACAGGATGAGGATCGTTTCGCATGATTGAACAAGATGGATTGCACGCAGGTTCTCCG
GCCGCTTGGGTGGAGAGGCTATTCGGCTATGACTGGGCACAACAGACAATCGGCTGCTCTGATGCCGCCG
TGTTCCGGCTGTCAGCGCAGGGGCGCCCGGTTCTTTTTGTCAAGACCGACCTGTCCGGTGCCCTGAATGA
ACTGCAAGACGAGGCAGCGCGGCTATCGTGGCTGGCCACGACGGGCGTTCCTTGCGCAGCTGTGCTCGAC
GTTGTCACTGAAGCGGGAAGGGACTGGCTGCTATTGGGCGAAGTGCCGGGGCAGGATCTCCTGTCATCTC
ACCTTGCTCCTGCCGAGAAAGTATCCATCATGGCTGATGCAATGCGGCGGCTGCATACGCTTGATCCGGC
TACCTGCCCATTCGACCACCAAGCGAAACATCGCATCGAGCGAGCACGTACTCGGATGGAAGCCGGTCTT
GTCGATCAGGATGATCTGGACGAAGAGCATCAGGGGCTCGCGCCAGCCGAACTGTTCGCCAGGCTCAAGG
CGAGCATGCCCGACGGCGAGGATCTCGTCGTGACCCATGGCGATGCCTGCTTGCCGAATATCATGGTGGA
AAATGGCCGCTTTTCTGGATTCATCGACTGTGGCCGGCTGGGTGTGGCGGACCGCTATCAGGACATAGCG
TTGGCTACCCGTGATATTGCTGAAGAGCTTGGCGGCGAATGGGCTGACCGCTTCCTCGTGCTTTACGGTA
TCGCCGCTCCCGATTCGCAGCGCATCGCCTTCTATCGCCTTCTTGACGAGTTCTTCTGAGCGGGACTCTG
GGGTTCGAAATGACCGACCAAGCGACGCCCAACCTGCCATCACGAGATTTCGATTCCACCGCCGCCTTCT
ATGAAAGGTTGGGCTTCGGAATCGTTTTCCGGGACGCCGGCTGGATGATCCTCCAGCGCGGGGATCTCAT
GCTGGAGTTCTTCGCCCACCCTAGGGGGAGGCTAACTGAAACACGGAAGGAGACAATACCGGAAGGAACC
CGCGCTATGACGGCAATAAAAAGACAGAATAAAACGCACGGTGTTGGGTCGTTTGTTCATAAACGCGGGG
TTCGGTCCCAGGGCTGGCACTCTGTCGATACCCCACCGAGACCCCATTGGGGCCAATACGCCCGCGTTTC
TTCCTTTTCCCCACCCCACCCCCCAAGTTCGGGTGAAGGCCCAGGGCTCGCAGCCAACGTCGGGGCGGCA
GGCCCTGCCATAGCCTCAGGTTACTCATATATACTTTAGATTGATTTAAAACTTCATTTTTAATTTAAAA
GGATCTAGGTGAAGATCCTTTTTGATAATCTCATGACCAAAATCCCTTAACGTGAGTTTTCGTTCCACTG
AGCGTCAGACCCCGTAGAAAAGATCAAAGGATCTTCTTGAGATCCTTTTTTTCTGCGCGTAATCTGCTGC
TTGCAAACAAAAAAACCACCGCTACCAGCGGTGGTTTGTTTGCCGGATCAAGAGCTACCAACTCTTTTTC
CGAAGGTAACTGGCTTCAGCAGAGCGCAGATACCAAATACTGTTCTTCTAGTGTAGCCGTAGTTAGGCCA
CCACTTCAAGAACTCTGTAGCACCGCCTACATACCTCGCTCTGCTAATCCTGTTACCAGTGGCTGCTGCC
AGTGGCGATAAGTCGTGTCTTACCGGGTTGGACTCAAGACGATAGTTACCGGATAAGGCGCAGCGGTCGG
GCTGAACGGGGGGTTCGTGCACACAGCCCAGCTTGGAGCGAACGACCTACACCGAACTGAGATACCTACA
GCGTGAGCTATGAGAAAGCGCCACGCTTCCCGAAGGGAGAAAGGCGGACAGGTATCCGGTAAGCGGCAGG
GTCGGAACAGGAGAGCGCACGAGGGAGCTTCCAGGGGGAAACGCCTGGTATCTTTATAGTCCTGTCGGGT
TTCGCCACCTCTGACTTGAGCGTCGATTTTTGTGATGCTCGTCAGGGGGGCGGAGCCTATGGAAAAACGC
CAGCAACGCGGCCTTTTTACGGTTCCTGGCCTTTTGCTGGCCTTTTGCTCACATGTTCTTTCCTGCGTTA
TCCCCTGATTCTGTGGATAACCGTATTACCGCCATGCATTAGTTATTAATAGTAATCAATTACGGGGTCA
TTAGTTCATAGCCCATATATGGAGTTCCGCGTTACATAACTTACGGTAAATGGCCCGCCTGGCTGACCGC
CCAACGACCCCCGCCCATTGACGTCAATAATGACGTATGTTCCCATAGTAACGCCAATAGGGACTTTCCA
TTGACGTCAATGGGTGGAGTATTTACGGTAAACTGCCCACTTGGCAGTACATCAAGTGTATCATATGCCA
AGTACGCCCCCTATTGACGTCAATGACGGTAAATGGCCCGCCTGGCATTATGCCCAGTACATGACCTTAT
GGGACTTTCCTACTTGGCAGTACATCTACGTATTAGTCATCGCTATTACCATGGTGATGCGGTTTTGGCA
GTACATCAATGGGCGTGGATAGCGGTTTGACTCACGGGGATTTCCAAGTCTCCACCCCATTGACGTCAAT
GGGAGTTTGTTTTGGCACCAAAATCAACGGGACTTTTCAAAATGTCGT
Features (pLannotate 1.2.2; 16 found; start..end, strand, type, name):
     18..69      +  promoter       CMVd2 promoter: truncated human cytomegalovirus (CMV) immediate early promoter that yields moderately reduced expression relative to the full-length promoter
    101..1390    +  CDS            KRT18: K1C18_HUMAN - Also known as CYK18. Experimental evidence at protein level: Swiss-Prot protein existence level 1. Involved in the uptake of thrombin-antithrombin complexes by hepatic cells (By similarity). When phosphorylated, plays a role in filament reorganization. Involved in the delivery of mutated CFTR to the plasma membrane. Together with KRT8, is involved in interleukin-6 (IL-6)-mediated barrier protection. From Homo sapiens (Human).
   1390..1428    +  misc_feature   MCS (fragment): multiple cloning site
   1442..2161    +  CDS            mCerulean: enhanced monomeric variant of CFP (Rizzo et al., 2004) mammalian codon-optimized
   2178..2261    +  CDS            large T antigen (fragment): large T antigen from SV40 (simian virus 40)
   2284..2405    +  polyA_signal   SV40 poly(A) signal: SV40 polyadenylation signal
   2439..2867    -  rep_origin     f1 ori (sequence partly withheld): f1 bacteriophage origin of replication; arrow indicates direction of (+) strand synthesis
   2894..2998    +  promoter       AmpR promoter: bla
   3000..3357    +  promoter       SV40 promoter: SV40 enhancer and early promoter
   3392..4186    +  CDS            NeoR/KanR: aminoglycoside phosphotransferase from Tn5; aph(3')-II (or nptII); confers resistance to neomycin, kanamycin, and G418 (Geneticin®)
   4207..4359    +  CDS            ble (fragment): BLE_KLEPN - Experimental evidence at protein level: Swiss-Prot protein existence level 1. Binding protein with a strong affinity to the bleomycin family of antibiotics. Binds to CL990; an antimitotic-antibiotic compound. From Klebsiella pneumoniae.
   4418..4465    +  polyA_signal   HSV TK poly(A) signal: herpes simplex virus thymidine kinase polyadenylation signal (Cole and Stacy, 1985)
   4556..4572    -  polyA_signal   bGH poly(A) signal (fragment): bovine growth hormone polyadenylation signal
   4794..5382    +  rep_origin     ori: high-copy-number ColE1/pMB1/pBR322/pUC origin of replication
   5557..5860    +  enhancer       CMV enhancer: human cytomegalovirus immediate early enhancer
   5861..5995    +  promoter       CMV promoter (fragment): human cytomegalovirus (CMV) immediate early promoter
