[The description below was written by a language model from this plasmid's Addgene catalogue record and pLannotate feature annotations shown in this document.]
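Description:
mCerulean-Keratin-17 is a mammalian expression plasmid that produces a cytokeratin fused to the cyan fluorescent protein mCerulean, for labelling the keratin intermediate filament network in cells. Despite the name, the record explicitly notes that the insert is human keratin 18 (KRT18), not keratin 17, and the sequence annotation agrees, identifying a full KRT18 coding region. The catalogue also lists a V282L substitution in the insert. The "17" is not explained in the record.

Expression is driven by the CMV immediate-early enhancer and promoter. In the circular sequence record these span the numbering origin, which is why the annotation shows the promoter as separate fragments at either end. The KRT18 open reading frame is followed by a short remnant of the multiple cloning site that serves as a linker, then mammalian codon-optimized mCerulean, so the fluorescent protein sits at the C terminus of the keratin. An SV40 polyadenylation signal terminates the transcript. mCerulean is an enhanced monomeric CFP variant, recorded here with excitation at 433 nm and emission at 475 nm.

The backbone carries a high-copy pUC-type origin for propagation in E. coli and an f1 origin. A single Tn5 NeoR/KanR gene is placed behind tandem bacterial (bla) and SV40 early promoters and ends with an HSV TK polyadenylation signal. It therefore confers kanamycin resistance in bacteria and G418 resistance in mammalian cells, allowing stable lines to be selected. The short ble, bGH poly(A) and large T antigen hits are small fragments rather than functional elements. The plasmid belongs to a collection of fluorescent protein fusions used as localization markers in live- or fixed-cell imaging.
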