Addgene plasmid #55379: mCerulean-Keratin-17
Purpose: Note- This plasmid contains Keratin 18. Localization: Cytokeratin, Excitation: 433, Emission: 475
Depositing lab: Michael Davidson. Publication: Fluorescent protein tracking and detection: fluorescent protein structure and color variants. Rizzo MA, Davidson MW, Piston DW. Cold Spring Harb Protoc. 2009 Dec;2009(12):pdb.top63. doi: 10.1101/pdb.top63. PubMed 20150100.
Backbone
  Vector backbone: mCerulean
  Backbone size w/o insert (bp): 4750
  Vector type: Mammalian Expression
  Selectable markers: Neomycin (select with G418)
Growth in bacteria
  Bacterial resistance: Kanamycin, 50 μg/mL
  Growth temperature: 37°C
  Growth strain: DH5alpha
  Copy number: High Copy
Gene/Insert
  Gene/Insert name: Keratin (alt name: NM_199187.1)
  Species: H. sapiens (human)
  Mutation: V282L
  Entrez Gene: KRT18 (a.k.a. CK-18, CYK18, K18)
  Promoter: CMV
  Tag / fusion protein: mCerulean (C terminal on backbone)
  Cloning method: Unknown
  Sequencing primers: 5′ CMV-F; 3′ SV40pA-R
Terms and licenses: Academic/Nonprofit Terms; Industry Terms: Not Available to Industry
Depositor comments: . Excitation = 433; Emission = 475
How to cite: mCerulean-Keratin-17 was a gift from Michael Davidson (Addgene plasmid # 55379 ; http://n2t.net/addgene:55379 ; RRID:Addgene_55379)
