>Addgene plasmid #55379 | mCerulean-Keratin-17 | depositor partial sequence | sequence record 85783 | insert sequence
GACGTCAGATCCGCTAGCACCATGAGCTTCACCACTCGCTCCACCTTCTCCACCAACTACCGGTCCCTGG
GCTCTGTCCAGGCGCCCAGCTACGGCGCCCGGCCGGTCAGCAGCGCGGCCAGCGTCTATGCAGGCGCTGG
GGGCTCTGGTTCCCGGATCTCCGTGTCCCGCTCCACCAGCTTCAGGGGCGGCATGGGGTCCGGGGGCCTG
GCCACCGGGATAGCCGGGGGTCTGGCAGGAATGGGAGGCATCCAGAACGAGAAGGAGACCATGCAAAGCC
TGAACGACCGCCTGGCCTCTTACCTGGACAGAGTGAGGAGCCTGGAGACCGAGAACCGGAGGCTGGAGAG
CAAAATCCGGGAGCACTTGGAGAAGAAGGGACCCCAGGTCAGAGACTGGAGCCATTACTTCAAGATCATC
GAGGACCTGAGGGCTCAGATCTTCGCAAATACTGTGGACAATGCCCGCATCGTTCTGCAGATTGACAATG
CCCGTCTTGCTGCTGATGACTTTAGAGTCAAGTATGAGACAGAGCTGGCCATGCGCCAGTCTGTGGAGAA
CGACATCCATGGGCTCCGCAAGGTCATTGATGACACCAATATCACACGACTGCAGCTGGAGACAGAGATC
GAGGCTCTCAAGGAGGAGCTGCTCTTCATGAAGAAGAACCACGAAGAGGAAGTAAAAGGCCTACAAGCCC
AGATTGCCAGCTCTGGGTTGACCGTGGAGGTAGATGCCCCCAAATCTCAGGACCTCGCCAAGATCATGGC
AGACATCCGGGCCCAATATGACGAGCTGGCTCGGAAGAACCGAGAGGAGCTAGACAAGTACTGGTCTCAG
CAGATTGAGGAGAGCACCACAGTGCTCACCACACAGTCTGCTGAGGTTGGAGCTGCTGAGACGACGCTCA
CAGAGCTGAGACGTACAGTCCAGTCCTTGGAGATCGACCTGGACTCCATGAGAAATCTGAAGGCCAGCTT
GGAGAACAGCCTGAGGGAGGTGGAGGCCCGCTACGCCCTACAGATGGAGCAGCTCAACGGGATCCTGCTG
CACCTTGAGTCAGAGCTGGCACAGACCCGGGCAGAGGGACAGCGCCAGGCCCAGGAGTATGAGGCCCTGC
TGAACATCAAGGTCAAGCTGGAGGCTGAGATCGCCACCTACCGCCGCCTGCTGGAAGATGGCGAGGACTT
TAATCTTGGTGATGCCTTGGACAGCAGCAACTCCATGCAAACCATCCAAAAGACCACCACCCGCCGGATA
GTGGATGGCAAAGTGGTGTCTGAGACCAATGACACCAAAGTTCTGAGGCATCGAATTCTGCAGTCGACGG
TACCGCGGGCCCGGGATCCACCGGTCGCCACCATGGTGAGCAAGGGCGAGGAGCTGTTCACCGGGGTGGT
GCCCATCCTGGTCGAGCTGGACGGCGACGTAAACGGCCACAAGTTCAGCGTGTCCGGCGAGGGCGAGGGC
GATGCCACCTACGGCAAGCTGACCCTGAAGTTCATCTGCACCACCGGCAAGCTGCCCGTGCCCTGGCCCA
CCCTCGTGACCACCCTGACCTGGGGCGTGCAGTGCTTCGCCCGCTACCCCGACCACATGAAGCAGCACGA
CTTCTTCAAGTCCGCCATGCCCGAAGGCTACGTCCAGGAGCGCACCATCTTCTTCAAGGACGACGGCAAC
TACAAGACCCGCGCCGAGGTGAAGTTCGAGGGCGACACCCTGGTGAACCGCATCGAGCTGAAGGGCATCG
ACTTCAAGGAGGACGGCAACATCCTGGGGCACAAGCTGGAGTACAACGCCATCAGCGACAACGTCTATAT
CACCGCCGACAAGCAGAAGAACGGCATCAAGGCCAACTTCAAGATCCGCCACAACATCGAGGACGGCAGC
GTGCAGCTCGCCGACCACTACCAGCAGAACACCCCCATCGGCGACGGCCCCGTGCTGCTGCCCGACAACC
ACTACCTGAGCACCCAGTCCAAGCTGAGCAAAGACCCCAACGAGAAGCGCGATCACATGGTCCTGCTGGA
GTTCGTGACCGCCGCCGGGATCACTCTCGGCATGGACGAGCTGTACAAGTAAAGCGGCCGCGACTCTAGA
TCATAATCAGCCATACCACATT
